Addgene plasmid #72436: pJK268
Purpose: Produces Acetobacter aceti 1023 del7-GloA
Depositing lab: T. J. Kappock. Depositing organization: Purdue University.
Backbone
  Vector backbone: pET23a
  Backbone size w/o insert (bp): 3666
  Total vector size (bp): 4115
  Vector type: Bacterial Expression
Growth in bacteria
  Bacterial resistance: Ampicillin, 100 μg/mL
  Growth temperature: 37°C
  Growth strain: DH5alpha
  Copy number: High Copy
Gene/Insert
  Gene/Insert name: lactoylglutathione lyase (alt names: gloA; glyoxylase I; AZ09_12580)
  Species: Acetobacter aceti 1023
  Mutation: Missing residues 1-7
  GenBank ID: KDE19328
  Promoter: T7
  Cloning method: Restriction Enzyme; 5′ cloning site BglII (not destroyed); 3′ cloning site XhoI (not destroyed)
  Sequencing primers: 5′ T7 promoter; 3′ T7 terminator
Terms and licenses: Academic/Nonprofit Terms; Industry Terms: Not Available to Industry
How to cite: pJK268 was a gift from T. J. Kappock (Addgene plasmid # 72436 ; http://n2t.net/addgene:72436 ; RRID:Addgene_72436)
