[The description below was written by a language model from this plasmid's Addgene catalogue record and pLannotate feature annotations shown in this document.]
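Description:
pJK268 is a bacterial expression plasmid built on the pET23a backbone for producing a truncated form of lactoylglutathione lyase (GloA, glyoxalase I) from Acetobacter aceti strain 1023 in E. coli. The insert lacks residues 1–7 of the native protein (the "del7" form) and was cloned between BglII and XhoI sites, both of which are retained. The whole construct is 4,115 bp. It is propagated as a high-copy plasmid through a ColE1/pMB1-type origin and selected with ampicillin via the bla (β-lactamase) gene under its own promoter. An f1 phage origin is also present, along with pBR322-derived bom and rop annotations.

Expression is driven by a T7 promoter, so production requires a host supplying T7 RNA polymerase. The feature table places a lac operator immediately downstream of the promoter, an element not normally part of pET23a. This may reflect the use of the BglII site upstream of the promoter to bring in the whole promoter region with the insert, though the record does not say so. A T7 gene 10 ribosome binding site precedes the open reading frame, and a T7 terminator closes the unit. The coding region is annotated by homology to E. coli GloA, the enzyme that converts the hemithioacetal of methylglyoxal and glutathione into S-lactoylglutathione during methylglyoxal detoxification. A short His-tag fragment and a T7 gene 10B-derived fragment are annotated well downstream of the gloA match. The record lists no tag, so these are probably untranslated vector remnants, but it does not settle whether the protein is tagged. The construct is suited to recombinant production of the N-terminally truncated enzyme, for example for comparison with the full-length protein.
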