Features (pLannotate 1.2.2; 14 found; start..end, strand, type, name):
     12..467     +  rep_origin     f1 ori (sequence partly withheld): f1 bacteriophage origin of replication; arrow indicates direction of (+) strand synthesis
    494..598     +  promoter       AmpR promoter: bla
    599..1459    +  CDS            AmpR: β-lactamase; bla; confers resistance to ampicillin, carbenicillin, and related antibiotics
   1630..2218    +  rep_origin     ori: high-copy-number ColE1/pMB1/pBR322/pUC origin of replication
   2404..2546    -  misc_feature   bom: basis of mobility region from pBR322
   2648..2839    -  CDS            rop: Rop protein, which maintains plasmids at low copy number; rop
   2856..3236    +  CDS            YPB1_ECOLX: Protein predicted: Swiss-Prot protein existence level 4. From Escherichia coli.
   3348..3366    +  promoter       T7 promoter: promoter for bacteriophage T7 RNA polymerase
   3367..3391    +  protein_bind   lac operator: The lac repressor binds to the lac operator to inhibit transcription in E. coli. This inhibition can be relieved by adding lactose or isopropyl-β-D-thiogalactopyranoside (IPTG). lac repressor encoded by lacI
   3406..3428    +  RBS            RBS: efficient ribosome binding site from bacteriophage T7 gene 10 (Olins and Rangwala, 1989)
   3417..3794    +  CDS            gloA (fragment): LGUL_ECOLI - Experimental evidence at protein level: Swiss-Prot protein existence level 1. Catalyzes the isomerization of the hemithioacetal formed spontaneously from methylglyoxal and glutathione, to S- lactoylglutathione, which is then hydrolyzed by a type II glyoxalase (GloB or GloC). Is involved in methylglyoxal (MG) detoxification (PubMed:10913283) (Probable). Involved in resistance to hypochlorous acid (HOCl), which is the active component of household bleach and a powerful antimicrobial during the innate immune response (PubMed:23536188). From Escherichia coli (strain K12).
   3959..3976    +  CDS            9xHis (fragment): 9xHis affinity tag
   3986..4035    +  CDS            SET1 (fragment): solubility-enhancement tag derived from T7 phage gene 10B
   4043..4090    +  terminator     T7 terminator: transcription terminator for bacteriophage T7 RNA polymerase
>Addgene plasmid #72436 | pJK268 | depositor full sequence | sequence record 132660 | pJK268 sequence 4115 bps
TGGCGAATGGG
[124 nt withheld, positions 12-135]
C
[91 nt withheld, positions 137-227]
A
[49 nt withheld, positions 229-277]
CCTTTGACGTTGGAGTCCACGTTCTTT
[37 nt withheld, positions 305-341]
ACCCTATCTCGGTCTATTCTTTTGATTTATAAGGGATTTTGCCGATTTCGGCCTATTGGTTAAAAAATGA
GCTGATTTAACAAAAATTTAACGCGAATTTTAACAAAATATTAACGTTTACAATTTCAGGTGGCACTTTT
CGGGGAAATGTGCGCGGAACCCCTATTTGTTTATTTTTCTAAATACATTCAAATATGTATCCGCTCATGA
GACAATAACCCTGATAAATGCTTCAATAATATTGAAAAAGGAAGAGTATGAGTATTCAACATTTCCGTGT
CGCCCTTATTCCCTTTTTTGCGGCATTTTGCCTTCCTGTTTTTGCTCACCCAGAAACGCTGGTGAAAGTA
AAAGATGCTGAAGATCAGTTGGGTGCACGAGTGGGTTACATCGAACTGGATCTCAACAGCGGTAAGATCC
TTGAGAGTTTTCGCCCCGAAGAACGTTTTCCAATGATGAGCACTTTTAAAGTTCTGCTATGTGGCGCGGT
ATTATCCCGTATTGACGCCGGGCAAGAGCAACTCGGTCGCCGCATACACTATTCTCAGAATGACTTGGTT
GAGTACTCACCAGTCACAGAAAAGCATCTTACGGATGGCATGACAGTAAGAGAATTATGCAGTGCTGCCA
TAACCATGAGTGATAACACTGCGGCCAACTTACTTCTGACAACGATCGGAGGACCGAAGGAGCTAACCGC
TTTTTTGCACAACATGGGGGATCATGTAACTCGCCTTGATCGTTGGGAACCGGAGCTGAATGAAGCCATA
CCAAACGACGAGCGTGACACCACGATGCCTGCAGCAATGGCAACAACGTTGCGCAAACTATTAACTGGCG
AACTACTTACTCTAGCTTCCCGGCAACAATTAATAGACTGGATGGAGGCGGATAAAGTTGCAGGACCACT
TCTGCGCTCGGCCCTTCCGGCTGGCTGGTTTATTGCTGATAAATCTGGAGCCGGTGAGCGTGGGTCTCGC
GGTATCATTGCAGCACTGGGGCCAGATGGTAAGCCCTCCCGTATCGTAGTTATCTACACGACGGGGAGTC
AGGCAACTATGGATGAACGAAATAGACAGATCGCTGAGATAGGTGCCTCACTGATTAAGCATTGGTAACT
GTCAGACCAAGTTTACTCATATATACTTTAGATTGATTTAAAACTTCATTTTTAATTTAAAAGGATCTAG
GTGAAGATCCTTTTTGATAATCTCATGACCAAAATCCCTTAACGTGAGTTTTCGTTCCACTGAGCGTCAG
ACCCCGTAGAAAAGATCAAAGGATCTTCTTGAGATCCTTTTTTTCTGCGCGTAATCTGCTGCTTGCAAAC
AAAAAAACCACCGCTACCAGCGGTGGTTTGTTTGCCGGATCAAGAGCTACCAACTCTTTTTCCGAAGGTA
ACTGGCTTCAGCAGAGCGCAGATACCAAATACTGTCCTTCTAGTGTAGCCGTAGTTAGGCCACCACTTCA
AGAACTCTGTAGCACCGCCTACATACCTCGCTCTGCTAATCCTGTTACCAGTGGCTGCTGCCAGTGGCGA
TAAGTCGTGTCTTACCGGGTTGGACTCAAGACGATAGTTACCGGATAAGGCGCAGCGGTCGGGCTGAACG
GGGGGTTCGTGCACACAGCCCAGCTTGGAGCGAACGACCTACACCGAACTGAGATACCTACAGCGTGAGC
TATGAGAAAGCGCCACGCTTCCCGAAGGGAGAAAGGCGGACAGGTATCCGGTAAGCGGCAGGGTCGGAAC
AGGAGAGCGCACGAGGGAGCTTCCAGGGGGAAACGCCTGGTATCTTTATAGTCCTGTCGGGTTTCGCCAC
CTCTGACTTGAGCGTCGATTTTTGTGATGCTCGTCAGGGGGGCGGAGCCTATGGAAAAACGCCAGCAACG
CGGCCTTTTTACGGTTCCTGGCCTTTTGCTGGCCTTTTGCTCACATGTTCTTTCCTGCGTTATCCCCTGA
TTCTGTGGATAACCGTATTACCGCCTTTGAGTGAGCTGATACCGCTCGCCGCAGCCGAACGACCGAGCGC
AGCGAGTCAGTGAGCGAGGAAGCGGAAGAGCGCCTGATGCGGTATTTTCTCCTTACGCATCTGTGCGGTA
TTTCACACCGCATATATGGTGCACTCTCAGTACAATCTGCTCTGATGCCGCATAGTTAAGCCAGTATACA
CTCCGCTATCGCTACGTGACTGGGTCATGGCTGCGCCCCGACACCCGCCAACACCCGCTGACGCGCCCTG
ACGGGCTTGTCTGCTCCCGGCATCCGCTTACAGACAAGCTGTGACCGTCTCCGGGAGCTGCATGTGTCAG
AGGTTTTCACCGTCATCACCGAAACGCGCGAGGCAGCTGCGGTAAAGCTCATCAGCGTGGTCGTGAAGCG
ATTCACAGATGTCTGCCTGTTCATCCGCGTCCAGCTCGTTGAGTTTCTCCAGAAGCGTTAATGTCTGGCT
TCTGATAAAGCGGGCCATGTTAAGGGCGGTTTTTTCCTGTTTGGTCACTGATGCCTCCGTGTAAGGGGGA
TTTCTGTTCATGGGGGTAATGATACCGATGAAACGAGAGAGGATGCTCACGATACGGGTTACTGATGATG
AACATGCCCGGTTACTGGAACGTTGTGAGGGTAAACAACTGGCGGTATGGATGCGGCGGGACCAGAGAAA
AATCACTCAGGGTCAATGCCAGCGCTTCGTTAATACAGATGTAGGTGTTCCACAGGGTAGCCAGCAGCAT
CCTGCGATGCAGATCCGGAACATAATGGTGCAGGGCGCTGACTTCCGCGTTTCCAGACTTTACGAAACAC
GGAAACCGAAGACCATTCATGTTGTTGCTCAGGTCGCAGACGTTTTGCAGCAGCAGTCGCTTCACGTTCG
CTCGCGTATCGGTGATTCATTCTGCTAACCAGTAAGGCAACCCCGCCAGCCTAGCCGGGTCCTCAACGAC
AGGAGCACGATCATGCGCACCCGTGGCCAGGACCCAACGCTGCCCGAGATCTCGATCCCGCGAAATTAAT
ACGACTCACTATAGGGGAATTGTGAGCGGATAACAATTCCCCTCTAGAAATAATTTTGTTTAACTTTAAG
AAGGAGATATACCATGGTGCGGGTGCGTAATCTGGAAAAAAGTCTGGCGTTTTACAAACTGCTGGGCATG
CACGAACTCCGCCGGAAGGATGTGCCGGAAGGGCGTTATACGCTGGTGTTTATAGGCTATGCAGATAACG
CGGCCGGACAGGCAGAAATTGAGCTGACCTATAACTGGGGCAAGGATGATGGCTACGAGCTGGGCACAGG
CTTTGGCCATTTTGCCGTGGGTGTGCCCAATGTGGCGGAAATGGTTGAACGTGTGCGGGCCGGTGGTGGC
AAGGTAACGCGGGAAGCTGGGCCGGTAAAATTTGGCACCACCGTGATTGCCTTTGTAGAAGACCCCGATG
GCTACAAGGTTGAGCTGATTGAACGCGCTGAATAAAGCGCTGTTCAGCCTTGCGGGCGCTGCTTCAGCCG
CGCTGTAAGGCGGTTTAGTGAATCATTGATGGTTTTGGCGGCTTTCTGCACAGCTGGGTCGGAATATGCA
TCAAGCTGAATTCGAGCTCCGTCGACAAGCTTGCGGCCGCACTCGAGCACCACCACCACCACCACTGAGA
TCCGGCTGCTAACAAAGCCCGAAAGGAAGCTGAGTTGGCTGCTGCCACCGCTGAGCAATAACTAGCATAA
CCCCTTGGGGCCTCTAAACGGGTCTTGAGGGGTTTTTTGCTGAAAGGAGGAACTATATCCGGAT
