>Addgene plasmid #72436 | pJK268 | addgene partial sequence | sequence record 138138 | T7term 5'-GCTAGTTATTGCTCAGCGG-3'
GGGCTTTGTTAGCAGCCGGATCTCAGTGGTGGTGGTGGTGGTGCTCGAGTGCGGCCGCAAGCTTGTCGAC
GGAGCTCGAATTCAGCTTGATGCATATTCCGACCCAGCTGTGCAGAAAGCCGCCAAAACCATCAATGATT
CACTAAACCGCCTTACAGCGCGGCTGAAGCAGCGCCCGCAAGGCTGAACAGCGCTTTATTCAGCGCGTTC
AATCAGCTCAACCTTGTAGCCATCGGGGTCTTCTACAAAGGCAATCACGGTGGTGCCAAATTTTACCGGC
CCAGCTTCCCGCGTTACCTTGCCACCACCGGCCCGCACACGTTCAACCATTTCCGCCACATTGGGCACAC
CCACGGCAAAATGGCCAAAGCCTGTGCCCAGCTCGTAGCCATCATCCTTGCCCCAGTTATAGGTCAGCTC
AATTTCTGCCTGTCCGGCCGCGTTATCTGCATAGCCTATAAACACCAGCGTATAACGCCCTTCCGGCACA
TCCTTCCGGCGGAGTTCGTGCATGCCCAGCAGTTTGTAAAACGCCAGACTTTTTTCCAGATTACGCACCC
GCACCATGGTATATCTCCTTCTTAAAGTTAAACAAAATTATTTCTAGAGGGGAATTGTTATCCGCTCACA
ATTCCCCTATAGTGAGTCGTATTAATTTCGCGGGATCGAGATCTCGGGCAGCGTTGGGTCCTGGCCACGG
GTGCGCATGATCGTGCTCCTGTCGTTGAGGACCCGGCTAGGCTGGCGGGGTTGCCTTACTGGTTAGCAGA
ATGAATCACCGATACGCGAGCGAACGTGAAGCGACTGCTGCTGCAAAACGTCTGCGACCTGAGCAACAAC
ATGAATGGTCTTCGGTTTCCGTGTTTCGTAAAGTCTGGAAACGCGGAAGTCAGCGCCCTGCACCATTATG
TTCCGGATCTGCATCGCAGGATGCTGCTGGCTACCCTGTGGAACACCTACATCTGTATTAACGAAGCGCT
GGCATTGACCCTGAGTGATTTTTCTCTGGTCCCGCCGCATCCATACCGCCAGTTGTTTACCCTC
