>Addgene plasmid #72436 | pJK268 | addgene partial sequence | sequence record 138143 | T7 5'-TAATACGACTCACTATAGGG-3'
TTTTGTTTAACTTTAAGAAGGAGATATACCATGGTGCGGGTGCGTAATCTGGAAAAAAGTCTGGCGTTTT
ACAAACTGCTGGGCATGCACGAACTCCGCCGGAAGGATGTGCCGGAAGGGCGTTATACGCTGGTGTTTAT
AGGCTATGCAGATAACGCGGCCGGACAGGCAGAAATTGAGCTGACCTATAACTGGGGCAAGGATGATGGC
TACGAGCTGGGCACAGGCTTTGGCCATTTTGCCGTGGGTGTGCCCAATGTGGCGGAAATGGTTGAACGTG
TGCGGGCCGGTGGTGGCAAGGTAACGCGGGAAGCTGGGCCGGTAAAATTTGGCACCACCGTGATTGCCTT
TGTAGAAGACCCCGATGGCTACAAGGTTGAGCTGATTGAACGCGCTGAATAAAGCGCTGTTCAGCCTTGC
GGGCGCTGCTTCAGCCGCGCTGTAAGGCGGTTTAGTGAATCATTGATGGTTTTGGCGGCTTTCTGCACAG
CTGGGTCGGAATATGCATCAAGCTGAATTCGAGCTCCGTCGACAAGCTTGCGGCCGCACTCGAGCACCAC
CACCACCACCACTGAGATCCGGCTGCTAACAAAGCCCGAAAGGAAGCTGAGTTGGCTGCTGCCACCGCTG
AGCAATAACTAGCATAACCCCTTGGGGCCTCTAAACGGGTCTTGAGGGGTTTTTTGCTGAAAGGAGGAAC
TATATCCGGATTGGCGAATGGG
[124 nt withheld, positions 723-846]
C
[91 nt withheld, positions 848-938]
A
[49 nt withheld, positions 940-988]
CCTTTGACGTTGGAGTCCACGTTCTTTAATA
